Addgene plasmid #225780: pGLU_79
Purpose: RS421 library variant 14067
Depositing lab: Nili Ostrov. Depositing organization: Cultivarium, Convergent Research. Publication: A scalable transposon mutagenesis system for non-model bacteria. Gilbert C, Leung J, Crits-Christoph A, Kang SC, Esmurria A, Fenn K, Brumwell SL, Martin-Moldes Z, Mendler K, Barnum TP, Nguyen M-A, Lee HH, Ostrov N. bioRxiv 2025.12.22.696024 10.64898/2025.12.22.696024.
Backbone
  Vector backbone: N/A
  Vector type: Synthetic Biology
Growth in bacteria
  Bacterial resistance: Chloramphenicol, 25 μg/mL
  Growth temperature: 37°C
  Growth strain: DH5alpha
  Copy number: High Copy
Gene/Insert
  Gene/Insert name: 14067_[abr]
  Species: Herpetosiphon aurantiacus DSM 785
  Mutation: N/A
  Cloning method: Other
Terms and licenses: Academic/Nonprofit Terms; Industry Terms: Not Available to Industry
How to cite: pGLU_79 was a gift from Nili Ostrov (Addgene plasmid # 225780 ; http://n2t.net/addgene:225780 ; RRID:Addgene_225780)
