[The description below was written by a language model from this plasmid's Addgene catalogue record and pLannotate feature annotations shown in this document.]
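Description:
pGLU_79 is a small (about 2.3 kb) high-copy synthetic biology plasmid maintained in E. coli. It is catalogued as variant 14067 of a library called RS421. The record gives no named backbone. The annotated features describe a minimal cloning vector with a ColE1/pUC-type origin for high-copy replication. It also carries a chloramphenicol acetyltransferase (cat) gene driven by its native cat promoter and followed by the phage lambda t0 terminator, which provides chloramphenicol selection. Short remnants of a lac operator and of the lacZα coding region are also detected. These are most likely leftovers of a lacZα-based cloning site and not functional elements, since only fragments are annotated.

The payload is listed as "14067_[abr]" and is attributed to Herpetosiphon aurantiacus DSM 785, a filamentous gliding bacterium. The feature table does not annotate this insert, and the regions outside the origin and resistance cassette total only a few hundred bases, so the library element must be short. The record does not say what kind of sequence it is, for example a promoter or other regulatory part, nor what the "[abr]" tag means, so its function cannot be determined from the available fields. No promoter, reporter or tag associated with the insert is recorded.

The associated publication concerns a scalable transposon mutagenesis system for non-model bacteria. This suggests that the plasmid stores one member of a library of species-derived parts assembled or screened while building such tools, but its exact role in that workflow is not stated.
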