Features (pLannotate 1.2.2; 6 found; start..end, strand, type, name):
    379..394     -  protein_bind   lac operator (fragment): The lac repressor binds to the lac operator to inhibit transcription in E. coli. This inhibition can be relieved by adding lactose or isopropyl-β-D-thiogalactopyranoside (IPTG). lac repressor encoded by lacI
    545..1133    -  rep_origin     ori: high-copy-number ColE1/pMB1/pBR322/pUC origin of replication
   1266..1360    -  terminator     lambda t0 terminator: transcription terminator from phage lambda
   1384..2040    -  CDS            cat: CAT_ECOLX - Experimental evidence at protein level: Swiss-Prot protein existence level 1. This enzyme is an effector of chloramphenicol resistance in bacteria. From Escherichia coli. This protein is used as a marker in many commonly used cloning vectors, such as pACYC184.
   2041..2143    -  promoter       cat promoter: promoter of the E. coli cat gene encoding chloramphenicol acetyltransferase
   2218..2261    -  CDS            lacZα (fragment): LacZα fragment of β-galactosidase; lacZ fragment
>Addgene plasmid #225780 | pGLU_79 | addgene full sequence | sequence record 447015 | Addgene NGS Result
GTGACTCAGGTCTCACGTACTGTAACAAGGCCTGCTGACGTTCCGCAGCCACACGCCGTGTGAAGCTGGG
GGTCGGGGGTGAGGGAGCTTAAAACCTACCCTTGTAAGCTACCCCCTCTCCCGCCATACCACCATGAAGG
TTTGAACTCCCCTCGCCCGCCGCAGTGGGCGAGGGGTCGGGGGTGAGGGAACGTAAAGCCTCAGATGCTC
TGTGTTCTACATAAAGGAATGTACAATGTGAGACCGGGATTCACATTGGATACGAGATCCGTAGATTGAT
AAGAGGACACGGAATATCCCAGGCTAGGTGGAGGCTCAGTGATGATAAGTCTGCGATGGTGGATGCATGT
GTCATGGTCATAGCTGTTTCCTGTGTGAAATTGTTATCCGCTCAGAGGGCACAATCCTATTCCGCGCTAT
CCGACAATCTCCAAGACATTAGGTGGAGTTCAGTTCGGCGTATGGCATATGTCGCTGGAAAGAACATGTG
AGCAAAAGGCCAGCAAAAGGCCAGGAACCGTAAAAAGGCCGCGTTGCTGGCGTTTTTCCATAGGCTCCGC
CCCCCTGACGAGCATCACAAAAATCGACGCTCAAGTCAGAGGTGGCGAAACCCGACAGGACTATAAAGAT
ACCAGGCGTTTCCCCCTGGAAGCTCCCTCGTGCGCTCTCCTGTTCCGACCCTGCCGCTTACCGGATACCT
GTCCGCCTTTCTCCCTTCGGGAAGCGTGGCGCTTTCTCATAGCTCACGCTGTAGGTATCTCAGTTCGGTG
TAGGTCGTTCGCTCCAAGCTGGGCTGTGTGCACGAACCCCCCGTTCAGCCCGACCGCTGCGCCTTATCCG
GTAACTATCGTCTTGAGTCCAACCCGGTAAGACACGACTTATCGCCACTGGCAGCAGCCACTGGTAACAG
GATTAGCAGAGCGAGGTATGTAGGCGGTGCTACAGAGTTCTTGAAGTGGTGGCCTAACTACGGCTACACT
AGAAGAACAGTATTTGGTATCTGCGCTCTGCTGAAGCCAGTTACCTTCGGAAAAAGAGTTGGTAGCTCTT
GATCCGGCAAACAAACCACCGCTGGTAGCGGTGGTTTTTTTGTTTGCAAGCAGCAGATTACGCGCAGAAA
AAAAGGATCTCAAGAAGATCCTTTGATCTTTTCTACGGGGTCTGACGCTCTATTCAACAAAGCCGCCGTC
CCGTCAAGTCAGCGTAAATGGGTAGGGGGCTTCAAATCGTCCCCCCATACGATATAAGTTGTTACTAGTG
CTTGGATTCTCACCAATAAAAAACGCCCGGCGGCAACCGAGCGTTCTGAACAAATCCAGATGGAGTTCTG
AGGTCATTACTGGATCTATCAACAGGAGTCCAAGCGAGCTCGATATCAAATTACGCCCCGCCCTGCCACT
CATCGCAGTACTGTTGTAATTCATTAAGCATTCTGCCGACATGGAAGCCATCACAAACGGCATGATGAAC
CTGAATCGCCAGCGGCATCAGCACCTTGTCGCCTTGCGTATAATATTTGCCCATGGTGAAAACGGGGGCG
AAGAAGTTGTCCATATTGGCCACGTTTAAATCAAAACTGGTGAAACTCACCCAGGGATTGGCTGAGACGA
AAAACATATTCTCAATAAACCCTTTAGGGAAATAGGCCAGGTTTTCACCGTAACACGCCACATCTTGCGA
ATATATGTGTAGAAACTGCCGGAAATCGTCGTGGTATTCACTCCAGAGCGATGAAAACGTTTCAGTTTGC
TCATGGAAAACGGTGTAACAAGGGTGAACACTATCCCATATCACCAGCTCACCGTCTTTCATTGCCATAC
GAAATTCCGGATGAGCATTCATCAGGCGGGCAAGAATGTGAATAAAGGCCGGATAAAACTTGTGCTTATT
TTTCTTTACGGTCTTTAAAAAGGCCGTAATATCCAGCTGAACGGTCTGGTTATAGGTACATTGAGCAACT
GACTGAAATGCCTCAAAATGTTCTTTACGATGCCATTGGGATATATCAACGGTGGTATATCCAGTGATTT
TTTTCTCCATTTTAGCTTCCTTAGCTCCTGAAAATCTCGATAACTCAAAAAATACGCCCGGTAGTGATCT
TATTTCATTATGGTGAAAGTTGGAACCTCTTACGTGCCGATCAACGTCTCATTGATACCTGAAACAAAAC
CCATCGTACGGCCAAGGAAGTCTCCAATAACTGTGATCCACCACAAGCGCCAGGGTTTTCCCAGTCACGA
CGTTGTAAAACGACGGCCAGTCATGCATAATCCGCACGCATCTGGAATAAGGAAGTGCCATTCCGCCTGA
CCT
